>Addgene plasmid #233024 | pUMN105 | addgene full sequence | sequence record 467921 | Addgene NGS Result
TTGAGATCCTTTTTTTCTGCGCGTAATCTGCTGCTTGCAAACAAAAAAACCACCGCTACCAGCGGTGGTT
TGTTTGCCGGATCAAGAGCTACCAACTCTTTTTCCGAAGGTAACTGGCTTCAGCAGAGCGCAGATACCAA
ATACTGTTCTTCTAGTGTAGCCGTAGTTAGGCCACCACTTCAAGAACTCTGTAGCACCGCCTACATACCT
CGCTCTGCTAATCCTGTTACCAGTGGCTGCTGCCAGTGGCGATAAGTCGTGTCTTACCGGGTTGGACTCA
AGACGATAGTTACCGGATAAGGCGCAGCGGTCGGGCTGAACGGGGGGTTCGTGCACACAGCCCAGCTTGG
AGCGAACGACCTACACCGAACTGAGATACCTACAGCGTGAGCTATGAGAAAGCGCCACGCTTCCCGAAGG
GAGAAAGGCGGACAGGTATCCGGTAAGCGGCAGGGTCGGAACAGGAGAGCGCACGAGGGAGCTTCCAGGG
GGAAACGCCTGGTATCTTTATAGTCCTGTCGGGTTTCGCCACCTCTGACTTGAGCGTCGATTTTTGTGAT
GCTCGTCAGGGGGGCGGAGCCTATGGAAAAACGCGCTAGCGGCCGCACTAGTGCATGCTCTAGACTCGAG
TCACTAGTGGTGGTGGTGGTGGTGCTTGTCGTCGTCGTCCTTGTAGTCCTGGAAGTACAGGTTCTCGCCG
CCGCCGCCCTTGTACAGCTCGTCCATGCCCAGGGTGATGCCCGCGGCGGTCACGAACTCCAGCAGGACCA
TGTGGTCCCGCTTCTCGTTCGGGTCCTTGCTCAGCGCCGACTGGGTGCTCAGGTAGTGGTTGTCCGGCAG
CAGGACGGGGCCGTCGCCGATGGGGGTGTTCTGCTGGTAGTGGTCGGCCAGCTGGACGCTGCCGTCCTCG
ATGTTGTGGCGGATCTTGAAGTTCACCTTGATGCCGTTCTTCTGCTTGTCCGCCATGATGTAGACGTTGT
GCGAGTTGTAGTTGTACTCCAGCTTGTGGCCCAGGATGTTGCCGTCTTCCTTGAAGTCGATGCCCTTCAG
CTCGATGCGGTTCACCAGGGTGTCGCCCTCGAACTTGACCTCGGCCCGGGTCTTGTAGTTGCCGTCGTCC
TTGAAGAAGATGGTGCGCTCCTGGACGTAGCCCTCCGGCATCGCGCTCTTGAAGAAGTCGTGCTGCTTCA
TGTGGTCGGGGTACCGCGAGAAACACTGCACGCCGTAGGTCAGGGTGGTCACCAGGGTCGGCCAGGGGAC
CGGCAGCTTGCCGGTGGTGCAGATGAACTTCAGGGTCAGCTTGCCGTAGGTCGCGTCGCCCTCGCCCTCG
CCCGAGACGCTGAACTTGTGGCCGTTCACGTCGCCGTCCAGCTCGACCAGGATGGGCACGACGCCGGTGA
ACAGCTCCTCGCCCTTCGACACCATCGATGATCCTGACGACGGAGACCGCCGTCGTCGACAAGCCAAGCT
TATCGATGTCGACGTAGTTAACTAGCGTACGATCGACTGCCAGGCATCAAATAAAACGAAAGGCTCAGTC
GAAAGACTGGGCCTTTCGTTTTATGCCATCATGGCCGCGGTGATCAGCTAGAGGGGGCGTCAGGCGCCGG
GGGCGGTGTCCGGCGGCCCCCAGAGGAACTGCGCCAGTTCCTCCGGATCGGTGAAGCCGGAGAGATCCAG
CGGGGTCTCCTCGAACACCTCGAAGTCGTGCAGGAAGGTGAAGGCGAGCAGTTCGCGGGCGAAGTCCTCG
GTCCGCTTCCACTGCGCCCCGTCGAGCAGCGCGGCCAGGATCTCGCGGTCGCCCCGGAAGGCGTTGAGAT
GCAGTTGCACCAGGCTGTAGCGGGAGTCTCCCGCATAGACGTCGGTGAAGTCGACGATCCCGGTGACCTC
GGTCGCGGCCAGGTCCACGAAGATGTTGGTCCCGTGCAGGTCGCCGTGGACGAACCGGGGTTCGCGGCCG
GCCAGCAGCGTGTCCACGTCCGGCAGCCAGTCCTCCAGGCGGTCCAGCAGCCGGGGCGAGAGGTAGCCCC
ACCCGCGGTGGTCCTCGACGGTCGCCGCGCGGCGTTCCCGCAGCAGTTCCGGGAAGACCTCGGAATGGGG
GGTGAGCACGGTGTTCCCGGTCAGCGGCACCCTGTGCAGCCGGCCGAGCACCCGGCCGAGTTCGCGGGCC
AGGGCGAGCAGCGCGTTCCGGTCGGTCGTGCCGTCCATCGCGGACCGCCAGGTGGTGCCGGTCATCCGGC
TCATCACCAGGTAGGGCCACGGCCAGGCTCCGGTGCCGGGCCGCAGCTCGCCGCGGCCGAGGAGGCGGGG
CACCGGCACCGGGGCGTCCGCCAGGACCGCGTACGCCTCCGACTCCGACGCGAGGCTCTCCGGACCGCAC
CAGTGCTCGCCGAACAGCTTGATCACCGGGCCGGGCTCGCCGACCAGTACGGGGTTGGTGCTCTCGCCGG
GCACCCGCAGCACCGGCGGCACCGGCAGCCCGAGCTCCTCCAGGGCTCGGCGGGCCAGCGGCTCCCAGAA
TTCCTGGTCGTTCCGCAGGCTCGCGTAGGAATCATCCGAATCAATACGGTCGAGAAGTAACAGGGATTCT
TGTGTCACAGCGGACCTCTATTCACAGGGTACGGGCCGGCTTAATTCCGCACGGCCGGTCGCGACACGGC
CTGTCCGCACCGCGGATCAGGCGTTGACGATGACGGGCTGGTCGGCCACGTCGGGGAGTCAGGCAACTAT
GGATGAACGAAATAGACAGATCGCTGAGATAGGTGCCTCACTGATTAAGCATTGGTAACTGTCAGACCAA
GTTTACTCATATATACTTTAGATTGATTTAAAACTTCAGCATTGCCGTTTCCGCCAGCCACTCATCGCAG
TACTGTTGTAATTCATTAAGCATTCTGCCGACATGGAAGCCATCACAAACGGCATGATGAACCTGAATCG
CCAGCGGCATCAGCACCTTGTCGCCTTGCGTATAATATTTGCCCATGGGGATCTTC
Features (pLannotate 1.2.2; 8 found; start..end, strand, type, name):
      1..589     +  rep_origin     ori: high-copy-number ColE1/pMB1/pBR322/pUC origin of replication
    637..654     -  CDS            9xHis (fragment): 9xHis affinity tag
    655..675     -  CDS            FLAG (fragment): FLAG® epitope tag, followed by an enterokinase cleavage site
    709..1425    -  CDS            EGFP: EGFP is a basic (constitutively fluorescent) green fluorescent protein published in 1996, derived from Aequorea victoria. It is reported to be a rapidly-maturing weak dimer with moderate acid sensitivity.
   1518..1564    +  terminator     rrnB T1 terminator: transcription terminator T1 from the E. coli rrnB gene
   1603..2595    -  CDS            hyg: KHYB_STRHY - Experimental evidence at protein level: Swiss-Prot protein existence level 1. The aminoglycoside phosphotransferases achieve inactivation of their antibiotic substrates by phosphorylation. From Streptomyces hygroscopicus.
   2707..2787    +  CDS            bla(M) (fragment): β-lactamase lacking the signal sequence; bla(M); allows cytosolic expression of β-lactamase
   2851..2988    -  CDS            CmR (fragment): chloramphenicol acetyltransferase confers resistance to chloramphenicol
