[The description below was written by a language model from this plasmid's Addgene catalogue record and pLannotate feature annotations shown in this document.]
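Description:
pUMN105 is a compact (about 3 kb) high-copy empty-backbone plasmid built as a payload vector for ORBIT, the oligonucleotide-mediated recombineering and Bxb1 integrase targeting approach used for genome engineering in mycobacteria. It replicates in E. coli from a ColE1/pUC-type origin and is selected with hygromycin through the Streptomyces hygroscopicus hygromycin phosphotransferase gene (hyg), a marker that works in both E. coli and mycobacteria. No mycobacterial origin of replication is annotated. This fits a plasmid meant to persist in the target organism only by integrating into the chromosome, with hygromycin resistance then marking the integrants.

The payload is an EGFP coding sequence on the reverse strand. Immediately downstream of it in the reading direction are short stretches annotated as FLAG epitope and polyhistidine tag fragments, suggesting a combined fluorescent and affinity/epitope tagging cassette, although the annotations are partial matches. An rrnB T1 transcription terminator lies between the EGFP and hyg regions. No promoter for EGFP is annotated. That would suit a design in which the reporter is fused in frame to, or expressed from, a chromosomal locus after integration, but the record does not say this explicitly. The Bxb1 attachment site that ORBIT payload plasmids normally carry is also absent from the feature table, perhaps because the automated annotation did not detect it. The small β-lactamase and chloramphenicol acetyltransferase fragments are probably cloning remnants or spurious matches, not functional markers, since hygromycin is the only listed resistance. The plasmid was deposited in connection with work on trans-translation inhibitors active against M. tuberculosis and non-tuberculous mycobacteria.
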