Addgene plasmid #233024: pUMN105
Purpose: (Empty Backbone) Encodes eGFP for ORBIT integration. High copy number.
Depositing lab: Anthony Baughn. Depositing organization: University of Minnesota. Publication: trans-Translation inhibitors that kill M. tuberculosis and pathogenic Non-tuberculous Mycobacteria have a dual mechanism of action. Varshney A, Jia Z, Gebretsadik G, G-Dayanandan N, Bowlin TL, Butler MM, Baughn AD, Keiler KC. bioRxiv [Preprint]. 2026 Jan 22:2026.01.22.701086. doi: 10.64898/2026.01.22.701086. PubMed 41648453.
Backbone
  Vector backbone: pUMN105
  Backbone size (bp): 2996
Growth in bacteria
  Bacterial resistance: Hygromycin, 200 μg/mL
  Growth temperature: 37°C
  Growth strain: HB101
  Copy number: High Copy
Terms and licenses: Academic/Nonprofit Terms; Industry Terms: Not Available to Industry
Depositor comments: Please visit https://doi.org/10.64898/2026.01.22.701086 for bioRxiv preprint.
How to cite: pUMN105 was a gift from Anthony Baughn (Addgene plasmid # 233024 ; http://n2t.net/addgene:233024 ; RRID:Addgene_233024)
